>Addgene plasmid #187570 | GB UA_114 A | addgene full sequence | sequence record 367811 | Addgene NGS Result
TGGCAGGATATATTGTGGTGTAAACATAACGAATTCGTCTCAGGAGACTAGAGCCAAGCTGATCTCCTTT
GCCCCGGAGATCACCATGGACGACTTTCTCTATCTCTACGATCTAGGAAGAAAGTTCGACGGAGAAGGTG
ACGATACCATGTTCACCACCGATAATGAGAAGATTAGCCTCTTCAATTTCAGAAAGAATGCTGACCCACA
GATGGTTAGAGAGGCCTACGCGGCAGGTCTGATCAAGACGATCTACCCGAGTAATAATCTCCAGGAGATC
AAATACCTTCCCAAGAAGGTTAAAGATGCAGTCAAAAGATTCAGGACTAACTGCATCAAGAACACAGAGA
AAGATATATTTCTCAAGATCAGAAGTACTATTCCAGTATGGACGATTCAAGGCTTGCTTCATAAACCAAG
GCAAGTAATAGAGATTGGAGTCTCTAAGAAAGTAGTTCCTACTGAATCAAAGGCCATGGAGTCAAAAATT
CAGATCGAGGATCTAACAGAACTCGCCGTGAAGACTGGCGAACAGTTCATACAGAGTCTTTTACGACTCA
ATGACAAGAAGAAAATCTTCGTCAACATGGTGGAGCACGACACTCTCGTCTACTCCAAGAATATCAAAGA
TACAGTCTCAGAAGACCAAAGGGCTATTGAGACTTTTCAACAAAGGGTAATATCGGGAAACCTCCTCGGA
TTCCATTGCCCAGCTATCTGTCACTTCATCAAAAGGACAGTAGAAAAGGAAGGTGGCACCTACAAATGCC
ATCATTGCGATAAAGGAAAGGCTATCGTTCAAGATGCCCCTGCCGACAGTGGTCCCAAAGATGGACCCCC
ACCCACGAGGAGCATCGTGGAAAAAGAAGACGTTCCAACCACGTCTTCAAAGCAAGTGGATTGATGTGAT
ATCTCCACTGACGTAAGGGATGACGCACAATCCCACTATCCTTCGCAAGACCCTTCCTCTATATAAGGAA
GTTCATTTCATTTGGAGAGGACTCCGGTATTTTTACAACAATTACCACAACAAAACAAACAACAAACAAC
ATTACAATTTACTATTCTAGTCGACCATGACAAATTCTCAAGCGCTTTCACAACCAATTGCCTCCTCTAA
CGTTCATGATAACTTCATGAATAATGAAATCACGGCTAGTAAAATTGATGATGGTAATAATTCAAAACCA
CTGTCACCTGGTTGGACGGACCAAACTGCGTATAACGCGTTTGGAATCACTACAGGGATGTTTAATACCA
CTACAATGGATGATGTATATAACTATCTATTCGATGATGAAGATACCCCACCAAAACCAAAAAAAGAGGG
TGGCAGTGGAGGGGGCGGAAGCGGGGGAATGGACACGTATGCCGGCGCTTATGATAGACAATCAAGAGAA
AGAGAGAACTCTTCTGCCGCCTCTCCAGCTACACAGAGATCTGCCAACGAGGATAAAGCTGCTGATTTAC
AAAGAGAGGTAGAGAGAGATGGGGGTAGGTTTAGATTTGTGGGTCATTTCTCTGAGGCTCCTGGTACATC
AGCCTTTGGTACTGCTGAACGGCCTGAATTTGAAAGAATATTAAATGAGTGTCGGGCCGGTCGACTAAAT
ATGATAATAGTTTATGATGTATCTAGGTTCAGTAGACTCAAAGTTATGGATGCAATTCCGATCGTGAGCG
AGCTACTTGCACTCGGTGTTACTATCGTAAGTACACAAGAAGGTGTATTCAGGCAGGGTAATGTGATGGA
CCTTATACACCTTATTATGCGACTCGACGCTAGCCATAAAGAGTCATCACTGAAGAGTGCTAAAATCTTG
GACACCAAGAACCTGCAAAGGGAGCTTGGAGGCTATGTAGGAGGAAAAGCTCCGTATGGTTTCGAACTCG
TGAGTGAGACAAAAGAGATTACCAGAAATGGTAGGATGGTGAACGTGGTTATTAATAAGCTAGCTCATAG
CACAACCCCTCTCACAGGGCCTTTTGAGTTCGAACCTGACGTTATTAGATGGTGGTGGAGAGAGATCAAA
ACTCACAAACATCTTCCATTTAAGCCAGGTAGCCAGGCTGCTATCCACCCTGGATCTATCACTGGGCTTT
GTAAAAGGATGGATGCTGACGCAGTGCCAACTCGAGGGGAAACAATCGGTAAGAAGACTGCATCTTCCGC
TTGGGATCCCGCTACAGTTATGAGAATCCTTCGGGATCCGCGTATTGCTGGATTCGCCGCAGAAGTCATT
TATAAGAAAAAACCTGATGGTACTCCTACTACAAAAATCGAAGGTTATAGGATCCAAAGGGATCCTATTA
CTTTGCGTCCAGTTGAATTAGACTGTGGACCGATCATCGAACCTGCCGAGTGGTACGAGTTGCAGGCCTG
GCTTGATGGTAGAGGGCGTGGAAAGGGTTTATCTCGGGGACAGGCAATTTTGTCAGCAATGGATAAGCTT
TATTGTGAGTGTGGGGCTGTTATGACATCAAAACGTGGAGAAGAGTCAATCAAGGATTCTTACAGGTGCA
GACGTCGTAAAGTGGTGGACCCTTCTGCTCCAGGACAGCATGAGGGTACATGCAACGTTTCTATGGCTGC
TCTTGATAAATTTGTGGCCGAACGTATTTTCAACAAGATTAGACACGCTGAAGGGGATGAGGAAACTTTA
GCTCTTCTTTGGGAGGCTGCCCGGCGTTTTGGTAAGCTAACAGAGGCACCAGAAAAAAGTGGCGAAAGAG
CTAATTTGGTAGCCGAAAGAGCAGACGCCTTGAATGCATTGGAAGAACTTTACGAAGATAGGGCTGCCGG
AGCATATGATGGACCAGTTGGTCGGAAGCATTTCAGGAAGCAACAAGCTGCACTAACTTTGAGACAGCAA
GGCGCAGAGGAGCGACTCGCAGAGCTTGAGGCCGCCGAGGCCCCAAAGCTTCCACTCGATCAATGGTTTC
CTGAGGATGCCGACGCTGATCCTACAGGTCCAAAGAGCTGGTGGGGAAGAGCTAGCGTAGACGATAAGAG
AGTGTTTGTGGGTCTATTTGTTGACAAGATTGTAGTTACTAAGTCCACTACGGGTCGAGGACAGGGCACT
CCCATCGAAAAGAGAGCCAGTATTACCTGGGCAAAGCCTCCAACCGATGATGATGAAGACGATGCACAAG
ATGGTACCGAGGATGTGGCAGCACCAAAAAAAAAGAGGAAGGTGTAAGCTTCGGCCATGCTAGAGTCCGC
AAAAATCACCAGTCTCTCTCTACAAATCTATCTCTCTCTATTTTTCTCCAGAATAATGTGTGAGTAGTTC
CCAGATAAGGGAATTAGGGTTCTTATAGGGTTTCGCTCATGTGTTGAGCATATAAGAAACCCTTAGTATG
TATTTGTATTTGTAAAATACTTCTATCAATAAAATTTCTAATTCCTAAAACCAAAATCCAGTGACCTCGC
TGTCATGAGACGAATTCTGACAGGATATATTGGCGGGTAAACCTAAGAGAAAAGAGCGTTTATTAGAATA
ATCGGATATTTAAAAGGGCGTGAAAAGGTTTATCCGTTCGTCCATTTGTATGTGCATGCCAACCACAGGG
TTCCCCTCGGGATCAAAGTACTTTGATCCAACCCCTCCGCTGCTATAGTGCAGTCGGCTTCTGACGTTCA
GTGCAGCCGTCATCTGAAAACGACATGTCGCACAAGTCCTAAGTTACGCGACAGGCTGCCGCCCTGCCCT
TTTCCTGGCGTTTTCTTGTCGCGTGTTTTAGTCGCATAAAGTAGAATACTTGCGACTAGAACCGGAGACA
TTACGCCATGAACAAGAGCGCCGCCGCTGGCCTGCTGGGCTATGCCCGCGTCAGCACCGACGACCAGGAC
TTGACCAACCAACGGGCCGAACTGCACGCGGCCGGCTGCACCAAGCTGTTTTCCGAGAAGATCACCGGCA
CCAGGCGCGACCGCCCGGAGCTGGCCAGGATGCTTGACCACCTACGCCCTGGCGACGTTGTGACAGTGAC
CAGGCTAGACCGCCTGGCCCGCAGCACCCGCGACCTACTGGACATTGCCGAGCGCATCCAGGAGGCCGGC
GCGGGCCTGCGTAGCCTGGCAGAGCCGTGGGCCGACACCACCACGCCGGCCGGCCGCATGGTGTTGACCG
TGTTCGCCGGCATTGCCGAGTTCGAGCGTTCCCTAATCATCGACCGCACCCGGAGCGGGCGCGAGGCCGC
CAAGGCCCGAGGCGTGAAGTTTGGCCCCCGCCCTACCCTCACCCCGGCACAGATCGCGCACGCCCGCGAG
CTGATCGACCAGGAAGGCCGCACCGTGAAAGAGGCGGCTGCACTGCTTGGCGTGCATCGCTCGACCCTGT
ACCGCGCACTTGAGCGCAGCGAGGAAGTGACGCCCACCGAGGCCAGGCGGCGCGGTGCCTTCCGTGAGGA
CGCATTGACCGAGGCCGACGCCCTGGCGGCCGCCGAGAATGAACGCCAAGAGGAACAAGCATGAAACCGC
ACCAGGACGGCCAGGACGAACCGTTTTTCATTACCGAAGAGATCGAGGCGGAGATGATCGCGGCCGGGTA
CGTGTTCGAGCCGCCCGCGCACCTCTCAACCGTGCGGCTGCATGAAATCCTGGCCGGTTTGTCTGATGCC
AAGCTGGCGGCCTGGCCGGCCAGCTTGGCCGCTGAAGAAACCGAGCGCCGCCGTCTAAAAAGGTGATGTG
TATTTGAGTAAAACAGCTTGCGTCATGCGGTCGCTGCGTATATGATGCGATGAGTAAATAAACAAATACG
CAAGGGGAACGCATGAAGGTTATCGCTGTACTTAACCAGAAAGGCGGGTCAGGCAAGACGACCATCGCAA
CCCATCTAGCCCGCGCCCTGCAACTCGCCGGGGCCGATGTTCTGTTAGTCGATTCCGATCCCCAGGGCAG
TGCCCGCGATTGGGCGGCCGTGCGGGAAGATCAACCGCTAACCGTTGTCGGCATCGACCGCCCGACGATT
GACCGCGACGTGAAGGCCATCGGCCGGCGCGACTTCGTAGTGATCGACGGAGCGCCCCAGGCGGCGGACT
TGGCTGTGTCCGCGATCAAGGCAGCCGACTTCGTGCTGATTCCGGTGCAGCCAAGCCCTTACGACATATG
GGCCACCGCCGACCTGGTGGAGCTGGTTAAGCAGCGCATTGAGGTCACGGATGGAAGGCTACAAGCGGCC
TTTGTCGTGTCGCGGGCGATCAAAGGCACGCGCATCGGCGGTGAGGTTGCCGAGGCGCTGGCCGGGTACG
AGCTGCCCATTCTTGAGTCCCGTATCACGCAGCGCGTGAGCTACCCAGGCACTGCCGCCGCCGGCACAAC
CGTTCTTGAATCAGAACCCGAGGGCGACGCTGCCCGCGAGGTCCAGGCGCTGGCCGCTGAAATTAAATCA
AAACTCATTTGAGTTAATGAGGTAAAGAGAAAATGAGCAAAAGCACAAACACGCTAAGTGCCGGCCGTCC
GAGCGCACGCAGCAGCAAGGCTGCAACGTTGGCCAGCCTGGCAGACACGCCAGCCATGAAGCGGGTCAAC
TTTCAGTTGCCGGCGGAGGATCACACCAAGCTGAAGATGTACGCGGTACGCCAAGGCAAGACCATTACCG
AGCTGCTATCTGAATACATCGCGCAGCTACCAGAGTAAATGAGCAAATGAATAAATGAGTAGATGAATTT
TAGCGGCTAAAGGAGGCGGCATGGAAAATCAAGAACAACCAGGCACCGACGCCGTGGAATGCCCCATGTG
TGGAGGAACGGGCGGTTGGCCAGGCGTAAGCGGCTGGGTTGCCTGCCGGCCCTGCAATGGCACTGGAACC
CCCAAGCCCGAGGAATCGGCGTGAGCGGTCGCAAACCATCCGGCCCGGTACAAATCGGCGCGGCGCTGGG
TGATGACCTGGTGGAGAAGTTGAAGGCCGCGCAGGCCGCCCAGCGGCAACGCATCGAGGCAGAAGCACGC
CCCGGTGAATCGTGGCAAGCGGCCGCTGATCGAATCCGCAAAGAATCCCGGCAACCGCCGGCAGCCGGTG
CGCCGTCGATTAGGAAGCCGCCCAAGGGCGACGAGCAACCAGATTTTTTCGTTCCGATGCTCTATGACGT
GGGCACCCGCGATAGTCGCAGCATCATGGACGTGGCCGTTTTCCGTCTGTCGAAGCGTGACCGACGAGCT
GGCGAGGTGATCCGCTACGAGCTTCCAGACGGGCACGTAGAGGTTTCCGCAGGGCCGGCCGGCATGGCCA
GTGTGTGGGATTACGACCTGGTACTGATGGCGGTTTCCCATCTAACCGAATCCATGAACCGATACCGGGA
AGGGAAGGGAGACAAGCCCGGCCGCGTGTTCCGTCCACACGTTGCGGACGTACTCAAGTTCTGCCGGCGA
GCCGATGGCGGAAAGCAGAAAGACGACCTGGTAGAAACCTGCATTCGGTTAAACACCACGCACGTTGCCA
TGCAGCGTACGAAGAAGGCCAAGAACGGCCGCCTGGTGACGGTATCCGAGGGTGAAGCCTTGATTAGCCG
CTACAAGATCGTAAAGAGCGAAACCGGGCGGCCGGAGTACATCGAGATCGAGCTAGCTGATTGGATGTAC
CGCGAGATCACAGAAGGCAAGAACCCGGACGTGCTGACGGTTCACCCCGATTACTTTTTGATCGATCCCG
GCATCGGCCGTTTTCTCTACCGCCTGGCACGCCGCGCCGCAGGCAAGGCAGAAGCCAGATGGTTGTTCAA
GACGATCTACGAACGCAGTGGCAGCGCCGGAGAGTTCAAGAAGTTCTGTTTCACCGTGCGCAAGCTGATC
GGGTCAAATGACCTGCCGGAGTACGATTTGAAGGAGGAGGCGGGGCAGGCTGGCCCGATCCTAGTCATGC
GCTACCGCAACCTGATCGAGGGCGAAGCATCCGCCGGTTCCTAATGTACGGAGCAGATGCTAGGGCAAAT
TGCCCTAGCAGGGGAAAAAGGTCGAAAAGGACTCTTTCCTGTGGATAGCACGTACATTGGGAACCCAAAG
CCGTACATTGGGAACCGGAACCCGTACATTGGGAACCCAAAGCCGTACATTGGGAACCGGTCACACATGT
AAGTGACTGATATAAAAGAGAAAAAAGGCGATTTTTCCGCCTAAAACTCTTTAAAACTTATTAAAACTCT
TAAAACCCGCCTGGCCTGTGCATAACTGTCTGGCCAGCGCACAGCCGAAGAGCTGCAAAAAGCGCCTACC
CTTCGGTCGCTGCGCTCCCTACGCCCCGCCGCTTCGCGTCGGCCTATCGCGGCCGCTGGCCGCTCAAAAA
TGGCTGGCCTACGGCCAGGCAATCTACCAGGGCGCGGACAAGCCGCGCCGTCGCCACTCGACCGCCGGCG
CCCACATCAAGGCACCCTGCCTCGCGCGTTTCGGTGATGACGGTGAAAACCTCTGACACATGCAGCTCCC
GGTGACGGTCACAGCTTGTCTGTAAGCGGATGCCGGGAGCAGACAAGCCCGTCAGGGCGCGTCAGCGGGT
GTTGGCGGGTGTCGGGGCGCAGCCATGACCCAGTCACGTAGCGATAGCGGAGTGTATACTGGCTTAACTA
TGCGGCATCAGAGCAGATTGTACTGAGAGTGCACCATATGCGGTGTGAAATACCGCACAGATGCGTAAGG
AGAAAATACCGCATCAGGCGCTCTTCCGCTTCCTCGCTCACTGACTCGCTGCGCTCGGTCGTTCGGCTGC
GGCGAGCGGTATCAGCTCACTCAAAGGCGGTAATACGGTTATCCACAGAATCAGGGGATAACGCAGGAAA
GAACATGTGAGCAAAAGGCCAGCAAAAGGCCAGGAACCGTAAAAAGGCCGCGTTGCTGGCGTTTTTCCAT
AGGCTCCGCCCCCCTGACGAGCATCACAAAAATCGACGCTCAAGTCAGAGGTGGCGAAACCCGACAGGAC
TATAAAGATACCAGGCGTTTCCCCCTGGAAGCTCCCTCGTGCGCTCTCCTGTTCCGACCCTGCCGCTTAC
CGGATACCTGTCCGCCTTTCTCCCTTCGGGAAGCGTGGCGCTTTCTCATAGCTCACGCTGTAGGTATCTC
AGTTCGGTGTAGGTCGTTCGCTCCAAGCTGGGCTGTGTGCACGAACCCCCCGTTCAGCCCGACCGCTGCG
CCTTATCCGGTAACTATCGTCTTGAGTCCAACCCGGTAAGACACGACTTATCGCCACTGGCAGCAGCCAC
TGGTAACAGGATTAGCAGAGCGAGGTATGTAGGCGGTGCTACAGAGTTCTTGAAGTGGTGGCCTAACTAC
GGCTACACTAGAAGGACAGTATTTGGTATCTGCGCTCTGCTGAAGCCAGTTACCTTCGGAAAAAGAGTTG
GTAGCTCTTGATCCGGCAAACAAACCACCGCTGGTAGCGGTGGTTTTTTTGTTTGCAAGCAGCAGATTAC
GCGCAGAAAAAAAGGATCTCAAGAAGATCCTTTGATCTTTTCTACGGGGTCTGACGCTCAGTGGAACGAA
AACTCACGTTAAGGGATTTTGGTCATGCATTCTAGGTGATTAGAAAAACTCATCGAGCATCAAATGAAAC
TGCAATTTATTCATATCAGGATTATCAATACCATATTTTTGAAAAAGCCGTTTCTGTAATGAAGGAGAAA
ACTCACCGAGGCAGTTCCATAGGATGGCAAGATCCTGGTATCGGTCTGCGATTCCGACTCGTCCAACATC
AATACAACCTATTAATTTCCCCTCGTCAAAAATAAGGTTATCAAGTGAGAAATCACCATGAGTGACGACT
GAATCCGGTGAGAATGGCAAAAGTTTATGCATTTCTTTCCAGACTTGTTCAACAGGCCAGCCATTACGCT
CGTCATCAAAATCACTCGCATCAACCAAACCGTTATTCATTCGTGATTGCGCCTGAGCGAGTCGAAATAC
GCGATCGCTGTTAAAAGGACAATTACAAACAGGAATCGAATGCAACCGGCGCAGGAACACTGCCAGCGCA
TCAACAATATTTTCACCTGAATCAGGATATTCTTCTAATACCTGGAATGCTGTTTTCCCTGGGATCGCAG
TGGTGAGTAACCATGCATCATCAGGAGTACGGATAAAATGCTTGATGGTCGGAAGAGGCATAAATTCCGT
CAGCCAGTTTAGTCTGACCATCTCATCTGTAACATCATTGGCAACGCTACCTTTGCCATGTTTCAGAAAC
AACTCTGGCGCATCGGGCTTCCCATACAATCGGTAGATTGTCGCACCTGATTGCCCGACATTATCGCGAG
CCCATTTATACCCATATAAATCAGCATCCATGTTGGAATTTAATCGCGGCCTTGAGCAAGACGTTTCCCG
TTGAATATGGCTCATAACAGAACTTATTATTTCCTTCCTCTTTTCTACAGTATTTAAAGATACCCCAAGA
AGCTAATTATAACAAGACGAACTCCAATTCACTGTTCCTTGCATTCTAAAACCTTAAATACCAGAAAACA
GCTTTTTCAAAGTTGTTTTCAAAGTTGGCGTATAACATAGTATCGACGGAGCCGATTTTGAAACCGCGGT
GATCACAGGCAGCAACGCTCTGTCATCGTTACAATCAACATGCTACCCTCCGCGAGATCATCCGTGTTTC
AAACCCGGCAGCTTAGTTGCCGTTCTTCCGAATAGCATCGGTAACATGAGCAAAGTCTGCCGCCTTACAA
CGGCTCTCCCGCTGACGCCGTCCCGGACTGATGGGCTGCCTGTATCGAGTGGTGATTTTGTGCCGAGCTG
CCGGTCGGGGAGCTGTTGGCTGGCTGG
Features (pLannotate 1.2.2; 15 found; start..end, strand, type, name):
      1..25      +  misc_feature   LB T-DNA repeat: left border repeat from nopaline C58 T-DNA
    658..1002    +  promoter       CaMV 35S promoter: strong constitutive promoter from cauliflower mosaic virus
    955..1001    +  promoter       minimal CaMV 35S promoter: minimal 35S promoter from cauliflower mosaic virus
   1034..1059    +  misc_feature   TMV Ω (fragment): translational enhancer from the tobacco mosaic virus 5'-leader sequence (Gallie et al., 1988)
   1080..1328    +  CDS            GAL4 activation domain (fragment): activation domain of the GAL4 transcriptional activator; Saccharomyces cerevisiae GAL4 (truncated)
   3263..3422    +  polyA_signal   CaMV poly(A) signal (fragment): cauliflower mosaic virus polyadenylation signal
   3448..3472    +  misc_feature   RB T-DNA repeat: right border repeat from nopaline C58 T-DNA
   3812..4213    +  CDS            Y4CG_SINFN (fragment): Protein inferred from homology: Swiss-Prot protein existence level 3. From Sinorhizobium fredii (strain NBRC 101917 / NGR234).
   4773..5402    +  CDS            pVS1 StaA: stability protein from the Pseudomonas plasmid pVS1 (Heeb et al., 2000)
   5831..6904    +  CDS            pVS1 RepA: replication protein from the Pseudomonas plasmid pVS1 (Heeb et al., 2000)
   6970..7164    +  rep_origin     pVS1 oriV: origin of replication for the Pseudomonas plasmid pVS1 (Heeb et al., 2000)
   7367..7406    +  CDS            rop (fragment): Rop protein, which maintains plasmids at low copy number; rop
   7508..7648    +  misc_feature   bom: basis of mobility region from pBR322
   7834..8422    -  rep_origin     ori: high-copy-number ColE1/pMB1/pBR322/pUC origin of replication
   8510..9325    -  CDS            KanR: aminoglycoside phosphotransferase; aph(3')-Ia; confers resistance to kanamycin in bacteria or G418 (Geneticin®) in eukaryotes
