[The description below was written by a language model from this plasmid's Addgene catalogue record and pLannotate feature annotations shown in this document.]
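Description:
GB UA_114 A is a plant expression construct built in the GoldenBraid binary vector pDGB3_alpha1, carrying a single transcriptional unit for constitutive production of a synthetic Gal4:ΦC31 fusion protein. The 9,757-nt plasmid is a T-DNA binary vector. Nopaline-type left and right border repeats flank the payload, so the intervening DNA can be transferred into plant cells by Agrobacterium. Outside the borders, the backbone carries the pVS1 replication and stability functions (oriV, RepA, StaA) for maintenance in Agrobacterium. It also has a high-copy ColE1/pMB1-type origin with a pBR322 bom site for propagation in E. coli. Selection in bacteria is by kanamycin through an aph(3')-Ia gene. No plant selectable marker is annotated within the T-DNA.

Within the T-DNA, the CaMV 35S promoter is followed by a fragment of the TMV Ω translational enhancer leader, then the coding region, and the unit ends with a CaMV polyadenylation signal. The automated annotation recognises only a truncated GAL4 activation domain at the start of the open reading frame. The roughly 1.9 kb between that domain and the terminator is unannotated, and presumably holds the ΦC31 portion named in the catalogue entry. The unit was assembled by BsaI Golden Gate cloning, which destroyed the sites. The record does not spell out how the fusion works. Joining a transcriptional activation domain to the ΦC31 integrase, a DNA-binding protein, is consistent with use as a synthetic transcriptional activator. The associated publication concerns tunable control of insect pheromone biosynthesis in Nicotiana benthamiana, which suggests this unit serves as a constitutively expressed regulatory component in those synthetic gene circuits.
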