Addgene plasmid #187570: GB UA_114 A
Purpose: Transcriptional unit for constitutive expression of Gal4:ΦC31 driven by the 35s promoter
Depositing lab: Nicola Patron. Depositing organization: Earlham Institute. Publication: Tunable control of insect pheromone biosynthesis in Nicotiana benthamiana. Kallam K, Moreno-Gimenez E, Mateos-Fernandez R, Tansley C, Gianoglio S, Orzaez D, Patron N. Plant Biotechnol J. 2023 Apr 9. doi: 10.1111/pbi.14048. PubMed 37032497.
Backbone
  Vector backbone: pDGB3_alpha1
  Vector type: Plant Expression
Growth in bacteria
  Bacterial resistance: Kanamycin, 50 μg/mL
  Growth temperature: 37°C
  Growth strain: DH5alpha
  Copy number: High Copy
Gene/Insert
  Gene/Insert name: Gal4:ΦC31
  Species: Synthetic
  Cloning method: Restriction Enzyme; 5′ cloning site BsaI (destroyed during cloning); 3′ cloning site BsaI (destroyed during cloning)
  Sequencing primers: 5′ Unknown
Terms and licenses: Academic/Nonprofit Terms; Industry Terms: Not Available to Industry
Depositor comments: Please visit https://www.biorxiv.org/content/10.1101/2022.06.15.496242 for bioRxiv preprint.
How to cite: GB UA_114 A was a gift from Nicola Patron (Addgene plasmid # 187570 ; http://n2t.net/addgene:187570 ; RRID:Addgene_187570)
